>Addgene plasmid #87662 | RV-Cag-Dio-GFP | addgene full sequence | sequence record 366179 | Addgene NGS Result
GGCTCATGTCCAACATTACCGCCATGTTGACATTGATTATTGACTAGTTATTAATAGTAATCAATTACGG
GGTCATTAGTTCATAGCCCATATATGGAGTTCCGCGTTACATAACTTACGGTAAATGGCCCGCCTGGCTG
ACCGCCCAACGACCCCCGCCCATTGACGTCAATAATGACGTATGTTCCCATAGTAACGCCAATAGGGACT
TTCCATTGACGTCAATGGGTGGAGTATTTACGGTAAACTGCCCACTTGGCAGTACATCAAGTGTATCATA
TGCCAAGTACGCCCCCTATTGACGTCAATGACGGTAAATGGCCCGCCTGGCATTATGCCCAGTACATGAC
CTTATGGGACTTTCCTACTTGGCAGTACATCTACGTATTAGTCATCGCTATTACCATGGTGATGCGGTTT
TGGCAGTACATCAATGGGCGTGGATAGCGGTTTGACTCACGGGGATTTCCAAGTCTCCACCCCATTGACG
TCAATGGGAGTTTGTTTTGGCACCAAAATCAACGGGACTTTCCAAAATGTCGTAACAACTCCGCCCCATT
GACGCAAATGGGCGGTAGGCGTGTACGGTGGGAGGTCTATATAAGCAGAGCTCAATAAAAGAGCCCACAA
CCCCTCACTCGGGGCGCCAGTCCTCCGATTGACTGAGTCGCCCGGGTACCCGTATTCCCAATAAAGCCTC
TTGCTGTTTGCATCCGAATCGTGGTCTCGCTGTTCCTTGGGAGGGTCTCCTCTGAGTGATTGACTACCCA
CGACGGGGGTCTTTCATTTGGGGGCTCGTCCGGGATTTGGAGACCCCTGCCCAGGGACCACCGACCCACC
ACCGGGAGGTAAGCTGGCCAGCAACTTATCTGTGTCTGTCCGATTGTCTAGTGTCTATGTTTGATGTTAT
GCGCCTGCGTCTGTACTAGTTAGCTAACTAGCTCTGTATCTGGCGGACCCGTGGTGGAACTGACGAGTTC
TGAACACCCGGCCGCAACCCTGGGAGACGTCCCAGGGACTTTGGGGGCCGTTTTTGTGGCCCGACCTGAG
GAAGGGAGTCGATGTGGAATCCGACCCCGTCAGGATATGTGGTTCTGGTAGGAGACGAGAACCTAAAACA
GTTCCCGCCTCCGTCTGAATTTTTGCTTTCGGTTTGGAACCGAAGCCGCGCGTCTTGTCTGCTGCAGCGC
TGCAGCATCGTTCTGTGTTGTCTCTGTCTGACTGTGTTTCTGTATTTGTCTGAAAATTAGGGCCAGACTG
TTACCACTCCCTTAAGTTTGACCTTAGGTCACTGGAAAGATGTCGAGCGGATCGCTCACAACCAGTCGGT
AGATGTCAAGAAGAGACGTTGGGTTACCTTCTGCTCTGCAGAATGGCCAACCTTTAACGTCGGATGGCCG
CGAGACGGCACCTTTAACCGAGACCTCATCACCCAGGTTAAGATCAAGGTCTTTTCACCTGGCCCGCATG
GACACCCAGACCAGGTCCCCTACATCGTGACCTGGGAAGCCTTGGCTTTTGACCCCCCTCCCTGGGTCAA
GCCCTTTGTACACCCTAAGCCTCCGCCTCCTCTTCCTCCATCCGCCCCGTCTCTCCCCCTTGAACCTCCT
CGTTCGACCCCGCCTCGATCCTCCCTTTATCCAGCCCTCACTCCTTCTCTAGGCGCCGGAATTCGATGTC
GACATTGATTATTGACTAGTTATTAATAGTAATCAATTACGGGGTCATTAGTTCATAGCCCATATATGGA
GTTCCGCGTTACATAACTTACGGTAAATGGCCCGCCTGGCTGACCGCCCAACGACCCCCGCCCATTGACG
TCAATAATGACGTATGTTCCCATAGTAACGCCAATAGGGACTTTCCATTGACGTCAATGGGTGGAGTATT
TACGGTAAACTGCCCACTTGGCAGTACATCAAGTGTATCATATGCCAAGTACGCCCCCTATTGACGTCAA
TGACGGTAAATGGCCCGCCTGGCATTATGCCCAGTACATGACCTTATGGGACTTTCCTACTTGGCAGTAC
ATCTACGTATTAGTCATCGCTATTACCATGGTCGAGGTGAGCCCCACGTTCTGCTTCACTCTCCCCATCT
CCCCCCCCTCCCCACCCCCAATTTTGTATTTATTTATTTTTTAATTATTTTGTGCAGCGATGGGGGCGGG
GGGGGGGGGGGGCGCGCGCCRGGSGGGGGGGGGGGGGGGGGGGGGGGGGGSGGGGSGRGGCGGRGAGGKG
CGGCGGCAGCCAATCAGAGCGGCGCGCTCCGAAAGTTTCCTTTTATGGCGAGGCGGCGGCGGCGGCGGCC
CTATAAAAAGCGAAGCGCGCGGCGGGCGGGAGTCGCTGCGCGCTGCCTTCGCCCCGTGCCCCGCTCCGCC
GCCGCCTCGCGCCGCCCGCCCCGGCTCTGACTGACCGCGTTACTCCCACAGGTGAGCGGGCGGGACGGCC
CTTCTCCTCCGGGCTGTAATTAGCGCTTGGTTTAATGACGGCTTGTTTCTTTTCTGTGGCTGCGTGAAAG
CCTTGAGGGGCTCCGGGAGGGCCCTTTGTGCGGGGGGAGCGGCTCGGGGGGTGCGTGCGTGTGTGTGTGC
GTGGGGAGCGCCGCGTGCGGCTCCGCGCTGCCCGGCGGCTGTGAGCGCTGCGGGCGCGGCGCGGGGCTTT
GTGCGCTCCGCAGTGTGCGCGAGGGGAGCGCGGCCGGGGGCGGTGCCCCGCGGTGCGGGGGGGGCTGCGA
GGGGAACAAAGGCTGCGTGCGGGGTGTGTGCGTGGGGGGGTGAGCAGGGGGTGTGGGCGCGTCGGTCGGG
CTGCAACCCCCCCTGCACCCCCCTCCCCGAGTTGCTGAGCACGGCCCGGCTTCGGGTGCGGGGCTCCGTA
CGGGGCGTGGCGCGGGGCTCGCCGTGCCGGGCGGGGGGTGGCGGCAGGTGGGGGTGCCGGGCGGGGCGGG
GCCGCCTCGGGCCGGGGRGGGCTCGGGGGAGGGGCGCGGCGGCCCCCGGAGCGCCGGCGGCTGTCGAGGC
GCGGCGAGCCGCAGCCATTGCCTTTTATGGTAATCGTGCGAGAGGGCGCAGGGACTTCCTTTGTCCCAAA
TCTGTGCGGAGCCGAAATCTGGGAGGCGCCGCCGCACCCCCTCTAGCGGGCGCGGGGCGAAGCGGTGCGG
CGCCGGCAGGAAGGAAATGGGCGGGGAGGGCCTTCGTGCGTCGCCGCGCCGCCGTCCCCTTCTCCCTCTC
CAGCCTCGGGGCTGTCCGCGGGGGGACGGCTGCCTTCGGGGGGGACGGGGCAGGGCGGGGTTCGGCTTCT
GGCGTGTGACCGGCGGCTCTAGAGCCTCTGCTAACCATGTTCATGCCTTCTTCTTTTTCCTACAGCTCCT
GGGCAACGTGCTGGTTATTGTGCTGTCTCATCATTTTGGCAAAGAATTCGCTAGCGGATCCGGAATAACT
TCGTATAGGATACTTTATACGAAGTTATGCAGAATGGTAGCTGGATTGTAGCTGCTATTAGCAATATGAA
ACCTCTTAATAACTTCGTATAGCATACATTATACGAAGTTATTTAATTAAGCGGCCGCTTACTTGTACAG
CTCGTCCATGCCGAGAGTGATCCCGGCGGCGGTCACGAACTCCAGCAGGACCATGTGATCGCGCTTCTCG
TTGGGGTCTTTGCTCAGGGCGGACTGGGTGCTCAGGTAGTGGTTGTCGGGCAGCAGCACGGGGCCGTCGC
CGATGGGGGTGTTCTGCTGGTAGTGGTCGGCGAGCTGCACGCTGCCGTCCTCGATGTTGTGGCGGATCTT
GAAGTTCACCTTGATGCCGTTCTTCTGCTTGTCGGCCATGATATAGACGTTGTGGCTGTTGTAGTTGTAC
TCCAGCTTGTGCCCCAGGATGTTGCCGTCCTCCTTGAAGTCGATGCCCTTCAGCTCGATGCGGTTCACCA
GGGTGTCGCCCTCGAACTTCACCTCGGCGCGGGTCTTGTAGTTGCCGTCGTCCTTGAAGAAGATGGTGCG
CTCCTGGACGTAGCCTTCGGGCATGGCGGACTTGAAGAAGTCGTGCTGCTTCATGTGGTCGGGGTAGCGG
CTGAAGCACTGCACGCCGTAGGTCAGGGTGGTCACGAGGGTGGGCCAGGGCACGGGCAGCTTGCCGGTGG
TGCAGATGAACTTCAGGGTCAGCTTGCCGTAGGTGGCATCGCCCTCGCCCTCGCCGGACACGCTGAACTT
GTGGCCGTTTACGTCGCCGTCCAGCTCGACCAGGATGGGCACCACCCCGGTGAACAGCTCCTCGCCCTTG
CTCACCATGGGGCGGCGCGCCGCGATAACTTCGTATAAAGTATCCTATACGAAGTTATTTGCCTTAACCC
AGAAATTATCACTGTTATTCTTTAGAATGGTGCAAAGAATAACTTCGTATAATGTATGCTATACGAAGTT
ATGTTTAAACCAATCAACCTCTGGATTACAAAATTTGTGAAAGATTGACTGGTATTCTTAACTATGTTGC
TCCTTTTACGCTATGTGGATACGCTGCTTTAATGCCTTTGTATCATGCTATTGCTTCCCGTATGGCTTTC
ATTTTCTCCTCCTTGTATAAATCCTGGTTGCTGTCTCTTTATGAGGAGTTGTGGCCCGTTGTCAGGCAAC
GTGGCGTGGTGTGCACTGTGTTTGCTGACGCAACCCCCACTGGTTGGGGCATTGCCACCACCTGTCAGCT
CCTTTCCGGGACTTTCGCTTTCCCCCTCCCTATTGCCACGGCGGAACTCATCGCCGCCTGCCTTGCCCGC
TGCTGGACAGGGGCTCGGCTGTTGGGCACTGACAATTCCGTGGTGTTGTCGGGGAAGCTGACGTCCTTTC
CATGGCTGCTCGCCTGTGTTGCCACCTGGATTCTGCGCGGGACGTCCTTCTGCTACGTCCCTTCGGCCCT
CAATCCAGCGGACCTTCCTTCCCGCGGCCTGCTGCCGGCTCTGCGGCCTCTTCCGCGTCTTCGCCTTCGC
CCTCAGACGAGTCGGATCTCCCTTTGGGCCGCCTCCCCGCCTGGAATTCGAGCTCGAGCTTGTTAACATC
GATAAAATAAAAGATTTTATTTAGTCTCCAGAAAAAGGGGGGAATGAAAGACCCCACCTGTAGGTTTGGC
AAGCTAGCTTAAGTAACGCCATTTTGCAAGGCATGGAAAAATACATAACTGAGAATAGAGAAGTTCAGAT
CAAGGTCAGGAACAGATGGAACAGCTGAATATGGGCCAAACAGGATATCTGTGGTAAGCAGTTCCTGCCC
CGGCTCAGGGCCAAGAACAGATGGAACAGCTGAATATGGGCCAAACAGGATATCTGTGGTAAGCAGTTCC
TGCCCCGGCTCAGGGCCAAGAACAGATGGTCCCCAGATGCGGTCCAGCCCTCAGCAGTTTCTAGAGAACC
ATCAGATGTTTCCAGGGTGCCCCAAGGACCTGAAATGACCCTGTGCCTTATTTGAACTAACCAATCAGTT
CGCTTCTCGCTTCTGTTCGCGCGCTTCTGCTCCCCGAGCTCAATAAAAGAGCCCACAACCCCTCACTCGG
GGCGCCAGTCCTCCGATTGACTGAGTCGCCCGGGTACCCGTGTATCCAATAAACCCTCTTGCAGTTGCAT
CCGACTTGTGGTCTCGCTGTTCCTTGGGAGGGTCTCCTCTGAGTGATTGACTACCCGTCAGCGGGGGTCT
TTCACATGCAGCATGTATCAAAATTAATTTGGTTTTTTTTCTTAAGTATTTACATTAAATGGCCATAGTT
GCATTAATGAATCGGCCAACGCGCGGGGAGAGGCGGTTTGCGTATTGGGCGCTCTTCCGCTTCCTCGCTC
ACTGACTCGCTGCGCTCGGTCGTTCGGCTGCGGCGAGCGGTATCAGCTCACTCAAAGGCGGTAATACGGT
TATCCACAGAATCAGGGGATAACGCAGGAAAGAACATGTGAGCAAAAGGCCAGCAAAAGGCCAGGAACCG
TAAAAAGGCCGCGTTGCTGGCGTTTTTCCATAGGCTCCGCCCCCCTGACGAGCATCACAAAAATCGACGC
TCAAGTCAGAGGTGGCGAAACCCGACAGGACTATAAAGATACCAGGCGTTTCCCCCTGGAAGCTCCCTCG
TGCGCTCTCCTGTTCCGACCCTGCCGCTTACCGGATACCTGTCCGCCTTTCTCCCTTCGGGAAGCGTGGC
GCTTTCTCATAGCTCACGCTGTAGGTATCTCAGTTCGGTGTAGGTCGTTCGCTCCAAGCTGGGCTGTGTG
CACGAACCCCCCGTTCAGCCCGACCGCTGCGCCTTATCCGGTAACTATCGTCTTGAGTCCAACCCGGTAA
GACACGACTTATCGCCACTGGCAGCAGCCACTGGTAACAGGATTAGCAGAGCGAGGTATGTAGGCGGTGC
TACAGAGTTCTTGAAGTGGTGGCCTAACTACGGCTACACTAGAAGAACAGTATTTGGTATCTGCGCTCTG
CTGAAGCCAGTTACCTTCGGAAAAAGAGTTGGTAGCTCTTGATCCGGCAAACAAACCACCGCTGGTAGCG
GTGGTTTTTTTGTTTGCAAGCAGCAGATTACGCGCAGAAAAAAAGGATCTCAAGAAGATCCTTTGATCTT
TTCTACGGGGTCTGACGCTCAGTGGAACGAAAACTCACGTTAAGGGATTTTGGTCATGAGATTATCAAAA
AGGATCTTCACCTAGATCCTTTTGCGGCCGCAAATCAATCTAAAGTATATATGAGTAAACTTGGTCTGAC
AGTTACCAATGCTTAATCAGTGAGGCACCTATCTCAGCGATCTGTCTATTTCGTTCATCCATAGTTGCCT
GACTCCCCGTCGTGTAGATAACTACGATACGGGAGGGCTTACCATCTGGCCCCAGTGCTGCAATGATACC
GCGAGACCCACGCTCACCGGCTCCAGATTTATCAGCAATAAACCAGCCAGCCGGAAGGGCCGAGCGCAGA
AGTGGTCCTGCAACTTTATCCGCCTCCATCCAGTCTATTAATTGTTGCCGGGAAGCTAGAGTAAGTAGTT
CGCCAGTTAATAGTTTGCGCAACGTTGTTGCCATTGCTACAGGCATCGTGGTGTCACGCTCGTCGTTTGG
TATGGCTTCATTCAGCTCCGGTTCCCAACGATCAAGGCGAGTTACATGATCCCCCATGTTGTGCAAAAAA
GCGGTTAGCTCCTTCGGTCCTCCGATCGTTGTCAGAAGTAAGTTGGCCGCAGTGTTATCACTCATGGTTA
TGGCAGCACTGCATAATTCTCTTACTGTCATGCCATCCGTAAGATGCTTTTCTGTGACTGGTGAGTACTC
AACCAAGTCATTCTGAGAATAGTGTATGCGGCGACCGAGTTGCTCTTGCCCGGCGTCAATACGGGATAAT
ACCGCGCCACATAGCAGAACTTTAAAAGTGCTCATCATTGGAAAACGTTCTTCGGGGCGAAAACTCTCAA
GGATCTTACCGCTGTTGAGATCCAGTTCGATGTAACCCACTCGTGCACCCAACTGATCTTCAGCATCTTT
TACTTTCACCAGCGTTTCTGGGTGAGCAAAAACAGGAAGGCAAAATGCCGCAAAAAAGGGAATAAGGGCG
ACACGGAAATGTTGAATACTCATACTCTTCCTTTTTCAATGATCCGGCCATTAGCCATATTATTCATTGG
TTATATAGCATAAATCAATATTGGCTATTGGCCATTGCATACGTTGTATCCATATCATAATATGTACATT
TATATT
Features (pLannotate 1.2.2; 23 found; start..end, strand, type, name):
     29..408     +  enhancer       CMV enhancer: human cytomegalovirus immediate early enhancer
    409..612     +  promoter       CMV promoter: human cytomegalovirus (CMV) immediate early promoter
    613..788     +  LTR            5' LTR (truncated): truncated long terminal repeat from Moloney murine sarcoma virus
    910..1184    +  misc_feature   MESV Ψ (fragment): packaging signal of murine embryonic stem cell virus
   1251..1667    +  CDS            gag (truncated): truncated Moloney murine leukemia virus (MMLV) gag gene lacking the start codon
   1681..2060    +  enhancer       CMV enhancer: human cytomegalovirus immediate early enhancer
   2062..2338    +  promoter       chicken β-actin promoter: No description available
   2339..3355    +  intron         chimeric intron: chimera between introns from chicken β-actin and rabbit β-globin
   3353..3409    +  CDS            HBB (fragment): HBB_LEPEU - Experimental evidence at protein level: Swiss-Prot protein existence level 1. Involved in oxygen transport from the lung to the various peripheral tissues. From Lepus europaeus (European hare).
   3425..3458    +  protein_bind   lox2272: Cre-mediated recombination occurs in the 8-bp core sequence (GGATACTT). lox2272 sites are compatible with each other, but incompatible with loxP or loxN sites (Lee and Saito, 1988). Cre recombinase
   3459..3508    -  intron         β-globin intron (fragment): internally truncated intron from human β-globin
   3509..3542    +  protein_bind   loxP: Cre-mediated recombination occurs in the 8-bp core sequence (GCATACAT). Cre recombinase
   3559..4278    -  CDS            EGFP: the original enhanced GFP (Yang et al., 1996) mammalian codon-optimized
   4295..4328    -  protein_bind   lox2272: Cre-mediated recombination occurs in the 8-bp core sequence (GGATACTT). lox2272 sites are compatible with each other, but incompatible with loxP or loxN sites (Lee and Saito, 1988). Cre recombinase
   4329..4378    -  intron         β-globin intron (fragment): internally truncated intron from human β-globin
   4379..4412    -  protein_bind   loxP: Cre-mediated recombination occurs in the 8-bp core sequence (GCATACAT). Cre recombinase
   4422..5010    +  misc_feature   WPRE: woodchuck hepatitis virus posttranscriptional regulatory element
   5083..5204    +  LTR            3' LTR (ΔU3) (fragment): self-inactivating 3' long terminal repeat (LTR) from Moloney murine leukemia virus
   5205..5674    +  LTR            LTR: long terminal repeat from Moloney murine leukemia virus
   5740..5792    -  CDS            lacI (fragment): lac repressor; lacI; The lac repressor binds to the lac operator to inhibit transcription in E. coli. This inhibition can be relieved by adding lactose or isopropyl-β-D-thiogalactopyranoside (IPTG).
   5975..6563    -  rep_origin     ori: high-copy-number ColE1/pMB1/pBR322/pUC origin of replication
   6723..7583    -  CDS            AmpR: β-lactamase; bla; confers resistance to ampicillin, carbenicillin, and related antibiotics
   7584..7600    -  promoter       AmpR promoter (fragment): bla
