[The description below was written by a language model from this plasmid's Addgene catalogue record and pLannotate feature annotations shown in this document.]
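Description:
RV-Cag-Dio-GFP is a gammaretroviral (Moloney murine leukemia virus-type) transfer vector built on the RV-CAG backbone for Cre-dependent expression of EGFP in mammalian cells. It is propagated in E. coli as a high-copy plasmid through a ColE1/pUC-type origin and is selected with ampicillin via the β-lactamase gene. The 7,706 nt sequence record carries a CMV enhancer/promoter fused to a truncated 5′ LTR, an arrangement that drives transcription of the viral genomic RNA in packaging cells. This is followed by a Ψ packaging signal and a truncated gag segment lacking its start codon, which together support encapsidation. The 3′ end is annotated with a ΔU3 self-inactivating LTR fragment adjoining further MMLV LTR sequence. No gag-pol or envelope genes are present, so these must be supplied in trans.

The internal expression unit is the CAG promoter (CMV enhancer, chicken β-actin promoter and chimeric β-actin/β-globin intron) placed upstream of a double-floxed inverted (DIO/FLEx) cassette. The EGFP coding sequence sits in the antisense orientation, flanked on each side by a lox2272 and a loxP site, with the two pairs in opposing orientations. Because lox2272 and loxP do not recombine with each other, Cre first inverts the cassette through one pair and then excises one site of the other pair. This locks EGFP in the sense orientation under CAG control. A WPRE downstream enhances transcript stability and expression. The insert was cloned between PacI and AscI sites, which are retained. Because gammaretroviruses integrate only in dividing cells, the vector is suited to labelling the progeny of Cre-expressing progenitors, consistent with its use in lineage analysis of cortical GABAergic interneurons.
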