Addgene plasmid #87662: RV-Cag-Dio-GFP
Purpose: retroviral vector encoding cre dependent expression of GFP
Depositing lab: Oscar Marin. Depositing organization: Agencia Estatal Consejo Superior de Investigaciones Científicas, M.P. Publication: Lineage-specific laminar organization of cortical GABAergic interneurons. Ciceri G, Dehorter N, Sols I, Huang ZJ, Maravall M, Marin O. Nat Neurosci. 2013 Sep;16(9):1199-210. doi: 10.1038/nn.3485. Epub 2013 Aug 11. PubMed 23933753.
Backbone
  Vector backbone: RV-CAG
  Vector type: Retroviral
Growth in bacteria
  Bacterial resistance: Ampicillin, 100 μg/mL
  Growth temperature: 37°C
  Growth strain: NEB Stable
  Copy number: High Copy
Gene/Insert
  Gene/Insert name: eGFP
  Insert size (bp): 733
  Promoter: CAG
  Cloning method: Restriction Enzyme; 5′ cloning site PacI (not destroyed); 3′ cloning site AscI (not destroyed)
  Sequencing primers: 5′ pRRL-Fwd; 3′ WPRE-R
Terms and licenses: Academic/Nonprofit Terms; Industry Terms: Not Available to Industry
Depositor comments: subclone from backbone from addgene plasmid #48201
How to cite: RV-Cag-Dio-GFP was a gift from Oscar Marin (Addgene plasmid # 87662 ; http://n2t.net/addgene:87662 ; RRID:Addgene_87662)
